>Addgene plasmid #112693 | gRNAs[bTub+Tra].1046D | addgene full sequence | sequence record 218860 | Addgene NGS Result
G
[124 nt withheld, positions 2-125]
C
[91 nt withheld, positions 127-217]
A
[49 nt withheld, positions 219-267]
CCTTTGACGTTGGAGTCCACGTTCTTT
[37 nt withheld, positions 295-331]
ACCCTATCTCGGTCTATTCTTTTGATTTATAAGGGATTTTGCCGATTTCGGCCTATTGGTTAAAAAATGA
GCTGATTTAACAAAAATTTAACGCGAATTTTAACAAAATATTAACGCTTACAATTTAGGTGGCACTTTTC
GGSTGCGCAACTGTTGGGAAGGGCGATCGGTGCGGGCCTCTTCGCTATTACGCCAGCTGGCGAAAGGGGG
ATGTGCTGCAAGGCGATTAAGTTGGGTAACGCCAGGGTTTTCCCAGTCACGACGTTGTAAAACGACGGCC
AGTGAATTGTAATACGACTCACTATAGGGCGAATTGGGTACGTACCGGGCCCCTAGTATGTATGTAAGTT
AATAAAACCCATTTTTGCGGAAAGTAGATAAAAAAAACATTTTTTTTTTTTACTGCACTGGATATCATTG
AACTTATCTGATCAGTTTTAAATTTACTTCGATCCAAGGGTATTTGATGTACCAGGTTCTTTCGATTACC
TCTCACTCAAAATGACATTCCACTCAAAGTCAGCGCTGTTTGCCTCCTTCTCTGTCCACAGAAATATCGC
CGTCTCTTTCGCCGCTGCGTCCGCTATCTCTTTCGCCACCGTTTGTAGCGTTACGTAGCGTCAATGTCCG
CCTTCAGTTGCATTTTGTCAGCGGTTTCGTGACGAAGCTCCAAGCGGTTTACGCCATCAATTAAACACAA
AGTGCTGTGCCAAAACTCCTCTCGCTTCTTATTTTTGTTTGTTTTTTGAGTGATTGGGGTGGTGATTGGT
TTTGGGTGGGTAAGCAGGGGAAAGTGTGAAAAATCCCGGCAATGGGCCAAGAGGATCAGGAGCTATTAAT
TCGCGGAGGCAGCAAACACCCATCTGCCGAGCATCTGAACAATGTGAGTAGTACATGTGCATACATCTTA
AGTTCACTTGATCTATAGGAACTGCGATTGCAACATCAAATTGTCTGCGGCGTGAGAACTGCGACCCACA
AAAATCCCAAACCGCAATTGCACAAACAAATAGTGACACGAAACAGATTATTCTGGTAGCTGTTCTCGCT
ATATAAGACAATTTTTGAGATCATATCATGATCAAGACATCTAAAGGCATTCATTTTCGACTATATTCTT
TTTTACAAAAAATATAACAACCAGATATTTTAAGCTGATCCTAGATGCACAAAAAATAAATAAAAGTATA
AACCTACTTCGTAGGATACTTCGGGGTACTTTTTGTTCGGGGTTAGATGAGCATAACGCTTGTAGTTGAT
ATTTGAGATCCCCTATCATTGCAGGGTGACAGCGGAGCGGCTTCGCAGAGCTGCATTAACCAGGGCTTCG
GGCAGGCCAAAAACTACGGCACGCTCCGGCCACCCAGTCCGCCGGAGGACTCCGGTTCAGGGAGCGGCCA
ACTAGCCGAGAACCTCACCTATGCCTGGCACAATATGGACATCTTTGGGGCGGTCAATCAGCCGGGCTCC
GGATGGCGGCAGCTGGTCAACCGGACACGCGGACTATTCTGCAACGAGCGACACATACCGGCGCCCAGGA
AACATTTGCTCAAGAACGGTGAGTTTCTATTCGCAGTCGGCTGATCTGTGTGAAATCTTAATAAAGGGTC
CAATTACCAATTTGAAACTCAGTTTGCGGCGTGGCCTATCCGGGCGAACTTTTGGCCGTGATGGGCAGTT
CCGGTGCCGGAAAGACGACCCTGCTGAATGCCCTTGCCTTTCGATCGCCGCAGGGCATCCAAGTATCGCC
ATCCGGGATGCGACTGCTCAATGGCCAACCTGTGGACGCCAAGGAGATGCAGGCCAGGTGCGCCTATGTC
CAGCAGGATGACCTCTTTATCGGCTCCCTAACGGCCAGGGAACACCTGATTTTCCAAGCCATGGTGCGGA
TGCCACGACATCTGACCTATCGGCAGCGAGTGGCCCGCGTGGATCAGGTGATCCAGGAGCTTTCGCTCAG
CAAATGTCAGCACACGATCATCGGTGTGCCCGGCAGGGTGAAAGGTCTGTCCGGCGGAGAAAGGAAGCGT
CTGGCATTCGCCTCCGAGGCTCTAACCGATCCGCCGCTTCTGATCTGCGATGAGCCCACCTCCGGACTGG
ACTCCTTTACCGCCCACAGCGTCGTCCAGGTGCTGAAGAAGCTGTCGCAGAAGGGCAAGACCGTCATCCT
GACCATTCATCAGCCGTCTTCCGAGCTGTTTGAGCTCTTTGACAAGATCCTTCTGATGGCCGAGGGCAGG
GTAGCTTTCTTGGGCACTCCCAGCGAAGCCGTCGACTTCTTTTCCTAGTGAGTTCGATGTGTTTATTAAG
GGTATCTAGTATTACATAACATCTCAACTCCTATCCAGCGTGGGTGCCCAGTGTCCTACCAACTACAATC
CGGCGGACTTTTACGTACAGGTGTTGGCCGTTGTGCCCGGACGGGAGATCGAGTCCCGTGATCGGATCGC
CAAGATATGCGACAATTTTGCCATTAGCAAAGTAGCCCGGGATATGGAGCAGTTGTTGGCCACCAAAAAT
CTGGAGAAGCCACTGGAGCAGCCGGAGAATGGGTACACCTACAAGGCCACCTGGTTCATGCAGTTCCGGG
CGGTCCTGTGGCGATCCTGGCTGTCGGTGCTCAAGGAACCACTCCTCGTAAAAGTGCGACTTATTCAGAC
AACGGTGAGTGGTTCCAGTGGAAACAAATGATATAACGCTTACAATTCTTGGAAACAAATTCGCTAGATT
TTAGATAGAATTGCCTGATTCCACACCCTTCTTAGTTTTTTTCAATGAGATGTATAGTTTATAGTTTTGC
AGAAGATAAATAAATTTCATTTAACTCGCGAATATTAATGAGATGCGAGTAACATTTTAATTTGCAGATG
GTTGCCATCTTGATTGGCCTCATCTTTTTGGGCCAACAACTCACGCAAGTGGGTGTGATGAATATCAACG
GAGCCATCTTCCTCTTCCTGACCAACATGACCTTTCAAAACGTCTTTGCCACGATAAATGTAAGTCATGT
TTAGAATACATTTGCATTTCAATAATTTACTAACTTTCTAATGAATCGATTCGATTTAGGTGTTCACCTC
AGAGCTGCCAGTTTTTATGAGGGAGGCCCGAAGTCGACTTTATCGCTGTGACACATACTTTCTGGGCAAA
ACGATTGCCGAATTGCCGCTTTTTCTCACAGTGCCACTGGTCTTCACGGCGATTGCCTATCCGATGATCG
GACTGCGGGCCGGAGTGCTGCACTTCTTCAACTGCCTGGCGCTGGTCACTCTGGTGGCCAATGTGTCAAC
GTCCTTCGGATATCTAATATCCTGCGCCAGCTCCTCGACCTCGATGGCGCTGTCTGTGGGTCCGCCGGTT
ATCATACCATTCCTGCTCTTTGGCGGCTTCTTCTTGAACTCGGGCTCGGTGCCAGTATACCTCAAATGGT
TGTCGTACCTCTCATGGTTCCGTTACGCCAACGAGGGTCTGCTGATTAACCAATGGGCGGACGTGGAGCC
GGGCGAAATTAGCTGCACATCGTCGAACACCACGTGCCCCAGTTCGGGCAAGGTCATCCTGGAGACGCTT
AACTTCTCCGCCGCCGATCTGCCGCTGGACTACGTGGGTCTGGCCATTCTCATCGTGAGCTTCCGGGTGC
TCGCATATCTGGCTCTAAGACTTCGGGCCCGACGCAAGGAGTAGCCGACATATATCCGAAATAACTGCTT
GTTTTTTTTTTTTACCATTATTACCATCGTGTTTACTGTTTATTGCCCCCTCAAAAAGCTAATGTAATTA
TATTTGTGCCAATAAAAACAAGATATGACCTATAGAATACAAGTATTTCCCCTTCGAACATCCCCACAAG
TAGACTTTGGATTTGTCTTCTAACCAAAAGACTTACACACCTGCATACCTTACATCAAAAACTCGTTTAT
CGCTACATAAAACACCGGGATATATTTTTTATATACATACTTTTCAAATCGCGCGCCCTCTTCATAATTC
ACCTCCACCACACCACGTTTCGTAGTTGCTCTTTCGCTGTCTCCCACCCGCTCTCCGCAACACATTCACC
TTTTGTTCGACGACCTTGGAGCGACTGTCGTTAGTTCCGCGCGATTCGGTTCGCTCAAATGGTTCCGAGT
GGTTCATTTCGTCTCAATAGAAATTAGTAATAAATATTTGTATGTACAATTTATTTGCTCCAATATATTT
GTATATATTTCCCTCACAGCTATATTTATTCTAATTTAATATTATGACTTTTTAAGGTAATTTTTTGTGA
CCTGTTCGGAGTGATTAGCGTTACAATTTGAACTGAAAGTGACATCCAGTGTTTGTTCCTTGTGTAGATG
CATCTCAAAAAAATGGTGGGCATAATAGTGTTGTTTATATATATCAAAAATAACAACTATAATAATAAGA
ATACATTTAATTTAGAAAATGCTTGGATTTCACTGGAACTAGGCTAGCATAACTTCGTATAATGTATGCT
ATACGAAGTTATGCTAGCGGATCCGAATTCTTTTTTGCTCACCTGTGATTGCTCCTACTCAAATACAAAA
ACATCAAATTTTCTGTCAATAAAGCATATTTATTTATATTTATTTTACAGGAAAGAATTCCTTTTAAAGT
GTATTTTAACCTATAATGAAAAACGATTAAAAAAAATACATAAAATAATTCGAAAATTTTTGAATAGCCC
AGGTTGATAAAAATTCATTTCATACGTTTTATAACTTATGCCCCTAAGTATTTTTTGACCATAGTGTTTC
AATTCTACATTAATTTTACAGAGTAGAATGAAACGCCACCTACTCAGCCAAGAGGCGAAAAGGTTAGCTC
GCCAAGCAGAGAGGGCGCCAGTGCTCACTACTTTTTATAATTCTCAACTTCTTTTTCCAGACTCAGTTCG
TATATATAGACCTATTTTCAATTTAACGTCGCGGCGAGAAAGAGAATACCAGTTTTAGAGCTAGAAATAG
CAAGTTAAAATAAGGCTAGTCCGTTATCAACTTGAAAAAGTGGCACCGAGTCGGTGCTTTTTTTTTTGGT
ACCGGGAATTGGGAATTGGGCAATATTTAAATGGCGGCGCGCCGAATTCTTTTTTGCTCACCTGTGATTG
CTCCTACTCAAATACAAAAACATCAAATTTTCTGTCAATAAAGCATATTTATTTATATTTATTTTACAGG
AAAGAATTCCTTTTAAAGTGTATTTTAACCTATAATGAAAAACGATTAAAAAAAATACATAAAATAATTC
GAAAATTTTTGAATAGCCCAGGTTGATAAAAATTCATTTCATACGTTTTATAACTTATGCCCCTAAGTAT
TTTTTGACCATAGTGTTTCAATTCTACATTAATTTTACAGAGTAGAATGAAACGCCACCTACTCAGCCAA
GAGGCGAAAAGGTTAGCTCGCCAAGCAGAGAGGGCGCCAGTGCTCACTACTTTTTATAATTCTCAACTTC
TTTTTCCAGACTCAGTTCGTATATATAGACCTATTTTCAATTTAACGTCGCCTGAGTGTGCATCAGCTGG
GTTTTAGAGCTAGAAATAGCAAGTTAAAATAAGGCTAGTCCGTTATCAACTTGAAAAAGTGGCACCGAGT
CGGTGCTTTTTTTTTTGGTACCTCTAGAGATCCACTAGTGTCGACGATGTAGGTCACGGTCTCGAAGCCG
CGGTGCGGGTGCCAGGGCGTGCCCTTGGGCTCCCCGGGCGCGTACTCCACCTCACCCATCTGGTCCATCA
TGATGAACGGGTCGAGGTGGCGGTAGTTGATCCCGGCGAACGCGCGGCGCACCGGGAAGCCCTCGCCCTC
GAAACCGCTGGGCGCGGTGGTCACGGTGAGCACGGGACGTGCGACGGCGTCGGCGGGTGCGGATACGCGG
GGCAGCGTCAGCGGGTTCTCGACGGTCACGGCGGGCATGTCGACACTAGTTCTAGCCAGCTTTTGTTCCC
TTTAGTGAGGGTTAATTTCGAGCTTGGCGTAATCATGGTCATAGCTGTTTCCTGTGTGAAATTGTTATCC
GCTCACAATTCCACACAACATACGAGCCGGAAGCATAAAGTGTAAAGCCTGGGGTGCCTAATGAGTGAGC
TAACTCACATTAATTGCGTTGCGCTCACTGCCCGCTTTCCAGTCGGGAAACCTGTCGTGCCAGCTGCATT
AATGAATCGGCCAACGCGCGGGGAGAGGCGGTTTGCGTATTGGGCGCTCTTCCGCTTCCTCGCTCACTGA
CTCGCTGCGCTCGGTCGTTCGGCTGCGGCGAGCGGTATCAGCTCACTCAAAGGCGGTAATACGGTTATCC
ACAGAATCAGGGGATAACGCAGGAAAGAACATGTGAGCAAAAGGCCAGCAAAAGGCCAGGAACCGTAAAA
AGGCCGCGTTGCTGGCGTTTTTCCATAGGCTCCGCCCCCCTGACGAGCATCACAAAAATCGACGCTCAAG
TCAGAGGTGGCGAAACCCGACAGGACTATAAAGATACCAGGCGTTTCCCCCTGGAAGCTCCCTCGTGCGC
TCTCCTGTTCCGACCCTGCCGCTTACCGGATACCTGTCCGCCTTTCTCCCTTCGGGAAGCGTGGCGCTTT
CTCATAGCTCACGCTGTAGGTATCTCAGTTCGGTGTAGGTCGTTCGCTCCAAGCTGGGCTGTGTGCACGA
ACCCCCCGTTCAGCCCGACCGCTGCGCCTTATCCGGTAACTATCGTCTTGAGTCCAACCCGGTAAGACAC
GACTTATCGCCACTGGCAGCAGCCACTGGTAACAGGATTAGCAGAGCGAGGTATGTAGGCGGTGCTACAG
AGTTCTTGAAGTGGTGGCCTAACTACGGCTACACTAGAAGAACAGTATTTGGTATCTGCGCTCTGCTGAA
GCCAGTTACCTTCGGAAAAAGAGTTGGTAGCTCTTGATCCGGCAAACAAACCACCGCTGGTAGCGGTGGT
TTTTTTGTTTGCAAGCAGCAGATTACGCGCAGAAAAAAAGGATCTCAAGAAGATCCTTTGATCTTTTCTA
CGGGGTCTGACGCTCAGTGGAACGAAAACTCACGTTAAGGGATTTTGGTCATGAGATTATCAAAAAGGAT
CTTCACCTAGATCCTTTTAAATTAAAAATGAAGTTTTAAATCAATCTAAAGTATATATGAGTAAACTTGG
TCTGACAGTTACCAATGCTTAATCAGTGAGGCACCTATCTCAGCGATCTGTCTATTTCGTTCATCCATAG
TTGCCTGACTCCCCGTCGTGTAGATAACTACGATACGGGAGGGCTTACCATCTGGCCCCAGTGCTGCAAT
GATACCGCGAGACCCACGCTCACCGGCTCCAGATTTATCAGCAATAAACCAGCCAGCCGGAAGGGCCGAG
CGCAGAAGTGGTCCTGCAACTTTATCCGCCTCCATCCAGTCTATTAATTGTTGCCGGGAAGCTAGAGTAA
GTAGTTCGCCAGTTAATAGTTTGCGCAACGTTGTTGCCATTGCTACAGGCATCGTGGTGTCACGCTCGTC
GTTTGGTATGGCTTCATTCAGCTCCGGTTCCCAACGATCAAGGCGAGTTACATGATCCCCCATGTTGTGC
AAAAAAGCGGTTAGCTCCTTCGGTCCTCCGATCGTTGTCAGAAGTAAGTTGGCCGCAGTGTTATCACTCA
TGGTTATGGCAGCACTGCATAATTCTCTTACTGTCATGCCATCCGTAAGATGCTTTTCTGTGACTGGTGA
GTACTCAACCAAGTCATTCTGAGAATAGTGTATGCGGCGACCGAGTTGCTCTTGCCCGGCGTCAATACGG
GATAATACCGCGCCACATAGCAGAACTTTAAAAGTGCTCATCATTGGAAAACGTTCTTCGGGGCGAAAAC
TCTCAAGGATCTTACCGCTGTTGAGATCCAGTTCGATGTAACCCACTCGTGCACCCAACTGATCTTCAGC
ATCTTTTACTTTCACCAGCGTTTCTGGGTGAGCAAAAACAGGAAGGCAAAATGCCGCAAAAAAGGGAATA
AGGGCGACACGGAAATGTTGAATACTCATACTCTTCCTTTTTCAATATTATTGAAGCATTTATCAGGGTT
ATTGTCTCATGAGCGGATACATATTTGAATGTATTTAGAAAAATAAACAAATAGGGGTTCCGCGCACATT
TCCCCGAAAAGTGCCAC
Features (pLannotate 1.2.2; 18 found; start..end, strand, type, name):
      2..430     +  rep_origin     f1 ori (sequence partly withheld): f1 bacteriophage origin of replication; arrow indicates direction of (+) strand synthesis
    472..618     -  CDS            lacZα (fragment): LacZα fragment of β-galactosidase; lacZ fragment
    621..639     +  promoter       T7 promoter: promoter for bacteriophage T7 RNA polymerase
    664..4783    +  gene           mini-white: white; This modified version of the white gene lacks part of the first intron.
   4790..4823    -  protein_bind   loxP: Cre-mediated recombination occurs in the 8-bp core sequence (GCATACAT). Cre recombinase
   4842..5262    +  promoter       dU6-3 promoter: RNA polymerase III promoter for Drosophila U6-3 snRNA (Port et al., 2014)
   5283..5358    +  misc_RNA       gRNA scaffold: guide RNA scaffold for the Streptococcus pyogenes CRISPR/Cas9 system
   5421..5841    +  promoter       dU6-3 promoter: RNA polymerase III promoter for Drosophila U6-3 snRNA (Port et al., 2014)
   5862..5937    +  misc_RNA       gRNA scaffold: guide RNA scaffold for the Streptococcus pyogenes CRISPR/Cas9 system
   5992..6061    +  protein_bind   attB: attB site for the φC31 integrase (Groth et al., 2000) phage φC31 integrase
   6280..6298    -  promoter       T3 promoter: promoter for bacteriophage T3 RNA polymerase
   6343..6359    -  protein_bind   lac operator: The lac repressor binds to the lac operator to inhibit transcription in E. coli. This inhibition can be relieved by adding lactose or isopropyl-β-D-thiogalactopyranoside (IPTG). lac repressor encoded by lacI
   6367..6397    -  promoter       lac promoter: promoter for the E. coli lac operon
   6412..6433    -  protein_bind   CAP binding site: CAP binding activates transcription in the presence of cAMP. E. coli catabolite activator protein
   6446..6538    -  CDS            lacI (fragment): lac repressor; lacI; The lac repressor binds to the lac operator to inhibit transcription in E. coli. This inhibition can be relieved by adding lactose or isopropyl-β-D-thiogalactopyranoside (IPTG).
   6721..7309    -  rep_origin     ori: high-copy-number ColE1/pMB1/pBR322/pUC origin of replication
   7480..8340    -  CDS            AmpR: β-lactamase; bla; confers resistance to ampicillin, carbenicillin, and related antibiotics
   8341..8445    -  promoter       AmpR promoter: bla
