[The description below was written by a language model from this plasmid's Addgene catalogue record and pLannotate feature annotations shown in this document.]
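Description:
gRNAs[bTub+Tra].1046D is a Drosophila melanogaster CRISPR transgenesis plasmid of about 8.5 kb, built on a white+attB backbone, that expresses two guide RNAs from a single construct. In E. coli it is maintained as a high-copy plasmid through a ColE1/pUC-type origin and selected with ampicillin via the β-lactamase gene. An f1 origin, remnants of the lacZα/lac promoter region, and flanking T7 and T3 promoters are carried over from the cloning-vector scaffold and have no stated role in the fly.

The payload consists of two tandem, same-orientation cassettes. Each has a Drosophila U6-3 RNA polymerase III promoter followed by a target-specific spacer and the Streptococcus pyogenes Cas9 gRNA scaffold. One guide targets bTub and the other targets transformer (tra), a gene in the sex-determination pathway. The plasmid encodes no Cas9, so cleavage requires the nuclease to be supplied separately, for example from another transgenic line. A φC31 attB site downstream of the gRNA cassettes allows integrase-mediated, site-specific insertion into an attP landing site in the fly genome. The mini-white gene, a shortened white allele lacking part of its first intron, serves as the visible eye-colour marker for identifying transformants. A single loxP site lies between mini-white and the first U6-3 promoter.

The stated purpose is simply expression of the two gRNAs under dU6-3. The associated publication concerns a precision-guided sterile-male approach to insect population control demonstrated in flies, which is consistent with simultaneous disruption of a sex-determination gene and bTub when the gRNA line is combined with a Cas9 source.
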