Addgene plasmid #112693: gRNAs[bTub+Tra].1046D
Purpose: express two gRNA targeting bTub & Tra under dU6-3 promoter
Depositing lab: Omar Akbari. Depositing organization: University of California, San Diego (UCSD). Publication: Transforming insect population control with precision guided sterile males with demonstration in flies. Kandul NP, Liu J, Sanchez C HM, Wu SL, Marshall JM, Akbari OS. Nat Commun. 2019 Jan 8;10(1):84. doi: 10.1038/s41467-018-07964-7. PubMed 30622266.
Backbone
  Vector backbone: white+attB
  Vector type: CRISPR
  Selectable markers: mini-white
Growth in bacteria
  Bacterial resistance: Ampicillin, 100 μg/mL
  Growth temperature: 37°C
  Growth strain: DH5alpha
  Copy number: High Copy
Gene/Insert
  Gene/Insert name: U6.3-gRNA[bTub] & U6.3-gRNA[Tra]
  gRNA/shRNA sequence: CCTGAGTGTGCATCAGCTGG and CGGCGAGAAAGAGAATACCA
  Species: D. melanogaster (fly)
  Entrez Gene: tra (a.k.a. Dmel_CG16724, CG16724, Dmel\CG16724, Dmtra, TRA, Tra)
Terms and licenses: Academic/Nonprofit Terms; Industry Terms: Not Available to Industry
How to cite: gRNAs[bTub+Tra].1046D was a gift from Omar Akbari (Addgene plasmid # 112693 ; http://n2t.net/addgene:112693 ; RRID:Addgene_112693)
